>Addgene plasmid #163924 | pTripZ-B2 | addgene full sequence | sequence record 322808 | Addgene NGS Result
TGGAAGGGCTAATTCACTCCCAAAGAAGACAAGATATCCTTGATCTGTGGATCTACCACACACAAGGCTA
CTTCCCTGATTAGCAGAACTACACACCAGGGCCAGGGGTCAGATATCCACTGACCTTTGGATGGTGCTAC
AAGCTAGTACCAGTTGAGCCAGATAAGGTAGAAGAGGCCAATAAAGGAGAGAACACCAGCTTGTTACACC
CTGTGAGCCTGCATGGGATGGATGACCCGGAGAGAGAAGTGTTAGAGTGGAGGTTTGACAGCCGCCTAGC
ATTTCATCACGTGGCCCGAGAGCTGCATCCGGAGTACTTCAAGAACTGCTGATATCGAGCTTGCTACAAG
GGACTTTCCGCTGGGGACTTTCCAGGGAGGCGTGGCCTGGGCGGGACTGGGGAGTGGCGAGCCCTCAGAT
CCTGCATATAAGCAGCTGCTTTTTGCCTGTACTGGGTCTCTCTGGTTAGACCAGATCTGAGCCTGGGAGC
TCTCTGGCTAACTAGGGAACCCACTGCTTAAGCCTCAATAAAGCTTGCCTTGAGTGCTTCAAGTAGTGTG
TGCCCGTCTGTTGTGTGACTCTGGTAACTAGAGATCCCTCAGACCCTTTTAGTCAGTGTGGAAAATCTCT
AGCAGTGGCGCCCGAACAGGGACTTGAAAGCGAAAGGGAAACCAGAGGAGCTCTCTCGACGCAGGACTCG
GCTTGCTGAAGCGCGCACGGCAAGAGGCGAGGGGCGGCGACTGGTGAGTACGCCAAAAATTTTGACTAGC
GGAGGCTAGAAGGAGAGAGATGGGTGCGAGAGCGTCAGTATTAAGCGGGGGAGAATTAGATCGCGATGGG
AAAAAATTCGGTTAAGGCCAGGGGGAAAGAAAAAATATAAATTAAAACATATAGTATGGGCAAGCAGGGA
GCTAGAACGATTCGCAGTTAATCCTGGCCTGTTAGAAACATCAGAAGGCTGTAGACAAATACTGGGACAG
CTACAACCATCCCTTCAGACAGGATCAGAAGAACTTAGATCATTATATAATACAGTAGCAACCCTCTATT
GTGTGCATCAAAGGATAGAGATAAAAGACACCAAGGAAGCTTTAGACAAGATAGAGGAAGAGCAAAACAA
AAGTAAGACCACCGCACAGCAAGCGGCCGGCCGCTGATCTTCAGACCTGGAGGAGGAGATATGAGGGACA
ATTGGAGAAGTGAATTATATAAATATAAAGTAGTAAAAATTGAACCATTAGGAGTAGCACCCACCAAGGC
AAAGAGAAGAGTGGTGCAGAGAGAAAAAAGAGCAGTGGGAATAGGAGCTTTGTTCCTTGGGTTCTTGGGA
GCAGCAGGAAGCACTATGGGCGCAGCGTCAATGACGCTGACGGTACAGGCCAGACAATTATTGTCTGGTA
TAGTGCAGCAGCAGAACAATTTGCTGAGGGCTATTGAGGCGCAACAGCATCTGTTGCAACTCACAGTCTG
GGGCATCAAGCAGCTCCAGGCAAGAATCCTGGCTGTGGAAAGATACCTAAAGGATCAACAGCTCCTGGGG
ATTTGGGGTTGCTCTGGAAAACTCATTTGCACCACTGCTGTGCCTTGGAATGCTAGTTGGAGTAATAAAT
CTCTGGAACAGATTTGGAATCACACGACCTGGATGGAGTGGGACAGAGAAATTAACAATTACACAAGCTT
AATACACTCCTTAATTGAAGAATCGCAAAACCAGCAAGAAAAGAATGAACAAGAATTATTGGAATTAGAT
AAATGGGCAAGTTTGTGGAATTGGTTTAACATAACAAATTGGCTGTGGTATATAAAATTATTCATAATGA
TAGTAGGAGGCTTGGTAGGTTTAAGAATAGTTTTTGCTGTACTTTCTATAGTGAATAGAGTTAGGCAGGG
ATATTCACCATTATCGTTTCAGACCCACCTCCCAACCCCGAGGGGACCCGACAGGCCCGAAGGAATAGAA
GAAGAAGGTGGAGAGAGAGACAGAGACAGATCCATTCGATTAGTGAACGGATCGGCACTGCGTGCGCCAA
TTCTGCAGACAAATGGCAGTATTCATCCACAATTTTAAAAGAAAAGGGGGGATTGGGGGGTACAGTGCAG
GGGAAAGAATAGTAGACATAATAGCAACAGACATACAAACTAAAGAATTACAAAAACAAATTACAAAAAT
TCAAAATTTTCGGGTTTATTACAGGGACAGCAGAGATCCAGTTTGGTTAGTACCGGGCCCGCTCTAGTCC
GGAATCAGTCCTGCTCCTCGGCCACGAAGTGCACGCAGTTGCCGGCCGGGTCGCGCAGGGCGAACTCCCG
CCCCCACGGCTGCTCGCCGATCTCGGTCATGGCCGGCCCGGAGGCGTCCCGGAAGTTCGTGGACACGACC
TCCGACCACTCGGCGTACAGCTCGTCCAGGCCGCGCACCCACACCCAGGCCAGGGTGTTGTCCGGCACCA
CCTGGTCCTGGACCGCGCTGATGAACAGGGTCACGTCGTCCCGGACCACACCGGCGAAGTCGTCCTCCAC
GAAGTCCCGGGAGAACCCGAGCCGGTCGGTCCAGAACTCGACCGCTCCGGCGACGTCGCGCGCGGTGAGC
ACCGGAACGGCACTGGTCAACTTGGCCATGGTGGCCCTCCTATAGTGAGTCGTATTATACTATGCCGATA
TACTATGCCGATGATTAATTGTCAACACGTGCTGCAGGTCCGAGGTTCTAGACGAGTTTACTCCCTATCA
GTGATAGAGAACGATGTCGAGTTTACTCCCTATCAGTGATAGAGAACGTATGTCGAGTTTACTCCCTATC
AGTGATAGAGAACGTATGTCGAGTTTACTCCCTATCAGTGATAGAGAACGTATGTCGAGTTTATCCCTAT
CAGTGATAGAGAACGTATGTCGAGTTTACTCCCTATCAGTGATAGAGAACGTATGTCGAGGTAGGCGTGT
ACGGTGGGAGGCCTATATAAGCAGAGCTCGTTTAGTGAACCGTCAGATCGCACCGGTGCCGCCACCATG
[210 nt withheld, positions 3010-3219]
AAGGCCCCCGAGGAGGCAAAACCAACACTCGAAGAACGCCTCCGAAAGCTGGAGCTCAGCCACAGCCTTC
CAACAACCGGAAGTGACCCCCCACCCGCAAAACTGTAGGTGGCTCTTAGGAGCACCCACACCCGTTCTAG
CCCGAAAACGCGTGGCCTCCGCGCCGGGTTTTGGCGCCTCCCGCGGGCGCCCCCCTCCTCACGGCGAGCG
CTGCCACGTCAGACGAAGGGCGCAGCGAGCGTCCTGATCCTTCCGCCCGGACGCTCAGGACAGCGGCCCG
CTGCTCATAAGACTCGGCCTTAGAACCCCAGTATCAGCAGAAGGACATTTTAGGACGGGACTTGGGTGAC
TCTAGGGCACTGGTTTTCTTTCCAGAGAGCGGAACAGGCGAGGAAAAGTAGTCCCTTCTCGGCGATTCTG
CGGAGGGATCTCCGTGGGGCGGTGAACGCCGATGATTATATAAGGACGCGCCGGGTGTGGCACAGCTAGT
TCCGTCGCAGCCGGGATTTGGGTCGCGGTTCTTGTTTGTGGATCGCTGTGATCGTCACTTGGTGAGTAGC
GGGCTGCTGGGCTGGCCGGGGCTTTCGTGGCCGCCGGGCCGCTCGGTGGGACGGAAGCGTGTGGAGAGAC
CGCCAAGGGCTGTAGTCTGGGTCCGCGAGCAAGGTTGCCCTGAACTGGGGGTTGGGGGGAGCGCAGCAAA
ATGGCGGCTGTTCCCGAGTCTTGAATGGAAGACGCTTGTGAGGCGGGCTGTGAGGTCGTTGAAACAAGGT
GGGGGGCATGGTGGGCGGCAAGAACCCAAGGTCTTGAGGCCTTCGCTAATGCGGGAAAGCTCTTATTCGG
GTGAGATGGGCTGGGGCACCATCTGGGGACCCTGACGTGAAGTTTGTCACTGACTGGAGAACTCGGTTTG
TCGTCTGTTGCGGGGGCGGCAGTTATGGCGGTGCCGTTGGGCAGTGCACCCGTACCTTTGGGAGCGCGCG
CCCTCGTCGTGTCGTGACGTCACCCGTTCTGTTGGCTTATAATGCAGGGTGGGGCCACCTGCCGGTAGGT
GTGCGGTAGGCTTTTCTCCGTCGCAGGACGCAGGGTTCGGGCCTAGGGTAGGCTCTCCTGAATCGACAGG
CGCCGGACCTCTGGTGAGGGGAGGGATAAGTGAGGCGTCAGTTTCTTTGGTCGGTTTTATGTACCTATCT
TCTTAAGTAGCTGAAGCTCCGGTTTTGAACTATGCGCTCGGGGTTGGCGAGTGTGTTTTGTGAAGTTTTT
TAGGCACCTTTTGAAATGTAATCATTTGGGTCAATATGTAATTTTCAGTGTTAGACTAGTAAATTGTCCG
CTAAATTCTGGCCGTTTTTGGCTTTTTTGTTAGACGCTAGCGGATCCATAACTTCGTATAGTATACATTA
TACGAAGTTATGCCACCATGTCTAGGCTGGACAAGAGCAAAGTCATAAACGGAGCTCTGGAATTACTCAA
TGGTGTCGGTATCGAAGGCCTGACGACAAGGAAACTCGCTCAAAAGCTGGGAGTTGAGCAGCCTACCCTG
TACTGGCACGTGAAGAACAAGCGGGCCCTGCTCGATGCCCTGCCAATCGAGATGCTGGACAGGCATCATA
CCCACTTCTGCCCCCTGGAAGGCGAGTCATGGCAAGACTTTCTGCGGAACAACGCCAAGTCATACCGCTG
TGCTCTCCTCTCACATCGCGACGGGGCTAAAGTGCATCTCGGCACCCGCCCAACAGAGAAACAGTACGAA
ACCCTGGAAAATCAGCTCGCGTTCCTGTGTCAGCAAGGCTTCTCCCTGGAGAACGCACTGTACGCTCTGT
CCGCCGTGGGCCACTTTACACTGGGCTGCGTATTGGAGGAACAGGAGCATCAAGTAGCAAAAGAGGAAAG
AGAGACACCTACCACCGATTCTATGCCCCCACTTCTGAGACAAGCAATTGAGCTGTTCGACCGGCAGGGA
GCCGAACCTGCCTTCCTTTTCGGCCTGGAACTAATCATATGTGGCCTGGAGAAACAGCTAAAGTGCGAAA
GCGGCGGGCCGACCGACGCCCTTGACGATTTTGACTTAGACATGCTCCCAGCCGATGCCCTTGACGATTT
TGACCTTGACATGCTCCCCGGGTAAATAACTTCGTATAGTATACATTATACGAAGTTATGGATCCGCGGC
CGCAAATTCCGCCCCTCTCCCTCCCCCCCCCCTAACGTTACTGGCCGAAGCCGCTTGGAATAAGGCCGGT
GTGCGTTTGTCTATATGTTATTTTCCACCATATTGCCGTCTTTTGGCAATGTGAGGGCCCGGAAACCTGG
CCCTGTCTTCTTGACGAGCATTCCTAGGGGTCTTTCCCCTCTCGCCAAAGGAATGCAAGGTCTGTTGAAT
GTCGTGAAGGAAGCAGTTCCTCTGGAAGCTTCTTGAAGACAAACAACGTCTGTAGCGACCCTTTGCAGGC
AGCGGAACCCCCCACCTGGCGACAGGTGCCTCTGCGGCCAAAAGCCACGTGTATAAGATACACCTGCAAA
GGCGGCACAACCCCAGTGCCACGTTGTGAGTTGGATAGTTGTGGAAAGAGTCAAATGGCTCTCCTCAAGC
GTATTCAACAAGGGGCTGAAGGATGCCCAGAAGGTACCCCATTGTATGGGATCTGATCTGGGGCCTCGGT
GCACATGCTTTACATGTGTTTAGTCGAGGTTAAAAAAACGTCTAGGCCCCCCGAACCACGGGGACGTGGT
TTTCCTTTGAAAAACACGATAATACCATGGCCACCGAGTACAAGCCCACGGTGCGCCTCGCCACCCGCGA
CGACGTCCCCCGGGCCGTACGCACCCTCGCCGCCGCGTTCGCCGACTACCCCGCCACGCGCCACACCGTC
GACCCGGACCGCCACATCGAGCGGGTCACCGAGCTGCAAGAACTCTTCCTCACGCGCGTCGGGCTCGACA
TCGGCAAGGTGTGGGTCGCGGACGACGGCGCCGCGGTGGCGGTCTGGACCACGCCGGAGAGCGTCGAAGC
GGGGGCGGTGTTCGCCGAGATCGGCTCGCGCATGGCCGAGTTGAGCGGTTCCCGGCTGGCCGCGCAGCAA
CAGATGGAAGGCCTCCTGGCGCCGCACCGGCCCAAGGAGCCCGCGTGGTTCCTGGCCACCGTCGGCGTCT
CGCCCGACCACCAGGGCAAGGGTCTGGGCAGCGCCGTCGTGCTCCCCGGAGTGGAGGCGGCCGAGCGCGC
TGGGGTGCCCGCCTTCCTGGAGACCTCCGCGCCCCGCAACCTCCCCTTCTACGAGCGGCTCGGCTTCACC
GTCACCGCCGACGTCGAGGTGCCCGAAGGACCGCGCACCTGGTGCATGACCCGCAAGCCCGGTGCCTGAG
TTCGCGTCTGGAACAATCAACCTCTGGATTACAAAATTTGTGAAAGATTGACTGGTATTCTTAACTATGT
TGCTCCTTTTACGCTATGTGGATACGCTGCTTTAATGCCTTTGTATCATGCTATTGCTTCCCGTATGGCT
TTCATTTTCTCCTCCTTGTATAAATCCTGGTTGCTGTCTCTTTATGAGGAGTTGTGGCCCGTTGTCAGGC
AACGTGGCGTGGTGTGCACTGTGTTTGCTGACGCAACCCCCACTGGTTGGGGCATTGCCACCACCTGTCA
GCTCCTTTCCGGGACTTTCGCTTTCCCCCTCCCTATTGCCACGGCGGAACTCATCGCCGCCTGCCTTGCC
CGCTGCTGGACAGGGGCTCGGCTGTTGGGCACTGACAATTCCGTGGTGTTGTCGGGGAAGCTGACGTCCT
TTCCATGGCTGCTCGCCTGTGTTGCCACCTGGATTCTGCGCGGGACGTCCTTCTGCTACGTCCCTTCGGC
CCTCAATCCAGCGGACCTTCCTTCCCGCGGCCTGCTGCCGGCTCTGCGGCCTCTTCCGCGTCTTCGCCTT
CGCCCTCAGACGAGTCGGATCTCCCTTTGGGCCGCCTCCCCGCCTGGAATTAATTCTGCAGTCGAGACCT
AGAAAAACATGGAGCAATCACAAGTAGCAATACAGCAGCTACCAATGCTGATTGTGCCTGGCTAGAAGCA
CAAGAGGAGGAGGAGGTGGGTTTTCCAGTCACACCTCAGGTACCTTTAAGACCAATGACTTACAAGGCAG
CTGTAGATCTTAGCCACTTTTTAAAAGAAAAGAGGGGACTGGAAGGGCTAATTCACTCCCAACGAAGACA
AGATCTGCTTTTTGCTTGTACTGGGTCTCTCTGGTTAGACCAGATCTGAGCCTGGGAGCTCTCTGGCTAA
CTAGGGAACCCACTGCTTAAGCCTCAATAAAGCTTGCCTTGAGTGCTTCAAGTAGTGTGTGCCCGTCTGT
TGTGTGACTCTGGTAACTAGAGATCCCTCAGACCCTTTTAGTCAGTGTGGAAAATCTCTAGCAGTAGTAG
TTCATGTCATCTTATTATTCAGTATTTATAACTTGCAAAGAAATGAATATCAGAGAGTGAGAGGCCTTGA
CATTGTTTAAACCCGCTGATCAGCCTCGACTGTGCCTTCTAGTTGCCAGCCATCTGTTGTTTGCCCCTCC
CCCGTGCCTTCCTTGACCCTGGAAGGTGCCACTCCCACTGTCCTTTCCTAATAAAATGAGGAAATTGCAT
CGCATTGTCTGAGTAGGTGTCATTCTATTCTGGGGGGTGGGGTGGGGCAGGACAGCAAGGGGGAGGATTG
GGAAGACAATAGCAGGCATGCTGGGGATGCGGTGGGCTCTATGGCTTCTGAGGCGGAAAGAACCAGCTGG
GGCTCTAGGGGGTATCCCC
[124 nt withheld, positions 7999-8122]
C
[91 nt withheld, positions 8124-8214]
A
[49 nt withheld, positions 8216-8264]
CCTTTGACGTTGGAGTCCACGTTCTTT
[37 nt withheld, positions 8292-8328]
ACCCTATCTCGGTCTATTCTTTTGATTTATAAGGGATTTTGCCGATTTCGGCCTATTGGTTAAAAAATGA
GCTGATTTAACAAAAATTTAACGCGAATTAATTCTGTGGAATGTGTGTCAGTTAGGGTGTGGAAAGTCCC
CAGGCTCCCCAGCAGGCAGAAGTATGCAAAGCATGCATCTCAATTAGTCAGCAACCAGGTGTGGAAAGTC
CCCAGGCTCCCCAGCAGGCAGAAGTATGCAAAGCATGCATCTCAATTAGTCAGCAACCATAGTCCCGCCC
CTAACTCCGCCCATCCCGCCCCTAACTCCGCCCAGTTCCGCCCATTCTCCGCCCCATGGCTGACTAATTT
TTTTTATTTATGCAGAGGCCGAGGCCGCCTCTGCCTCTGAGCTATTCCAGAAGTAGTGAGGAGGCTTTTT
TGGAGGCCTAGGCTTTTGCAAAAAGCTCCCGGGAGCTTGTATATCCATTTTCGGATCTGATCAGCACGTG
ATGAAAAAGCCTGAACTCACCGCGACGTCTGTCGAGAAGTTTCTGATCGAAAAGTTCGACAGCGTCTCCG
ACCTGATGCAGCTCTCGGAGGGCGAAGAATCTCGTGCTTTCAGCTTCGATGTAGGAGGGCGTGGATATGT
CCTGCGGGTAAATAGCTGCGCCGATGGTTTCTACAAAGATCGTTATGTTTATCGGCACTTTGCATCGGCC
GCGCTCCCGATTCCGGAAGTGCTTGACATTGGGGAATTAATTCAGCGAGAGCCTGACCTATTGCATCTCC
CGCCGTGCACAGGGTGTCACGTTGCAAGACCTGCCTGAAACCGAACTGCCCGCTGTTCTGCAGCCGGTCG
CGGAGGCCATGGATGCGATCGCTGCGGCCGATCTTAGCCAGACGAGCGGGTTCGGCCCATTCGGACCGCA
AGGAATCGGTCAATACACTACATGGCGTGATTTCATATGCGCGATTGCTGATCCCCATGTGTATCACTGG
CAAACTGTGATGGACGACACCGTCAGTGCGTCCGTCGCGCAGGCTCTCGATGAGCTGATGCTTTGGGCCG
AGGACTGCCCCGAAGTCCGGCACCTCGTGCACGCGGATTTCGGCTCCAACAATGTCCTGACGGACAATGG
CCGCATAACAGCGGTCATTGACTGGAGCGAGGCGATGTTCGGGGATTCCCAATACGAGGTCGCCAACATC
TTCTTCTGGAGGCCGTGGTTGGCTTGTATGGAGCAGCAGACGCGCTACTTCGAGCGGAGGCATCCGGAGC
TTGCAGGATCGCCGCGGCTCCGGGCGTATATGCTCCGCATTGGTCTTGACCAACTCTATCAGAGCTTGGT
TGACGGCAATTTCGATGATGCAGCTTGGGCGCAGGGTCGATGCGACGCAATCGTCCGATCCGGAGCCGGG
ACTGTCGGGCGTACACAAATCGCCCGCAGAAGCGCGGCCGTCTGGACCGATGGCTGTGTAGAAGTACTCG
CCGATAGTGGAAACCGACGCCCCAGCACTCGTCCGAGGGCAAAGGAATAGCACGTGCTACGAGATTTCGA
TTCCACCGCCGCCTTCTATGAAAGGTTGGGCTTCGGAATCGTTTTCCGGGACGCCGGCTGGATGATCCTC
CAGCGCGGGGATCTCATGCTGGAGTTCTTCGCCCACCCCAACTTGTTTATTGCAGCTTATAATGGTTACA
AATAAAGCAATAGCATCACAAATTTCACAAATAAAGCATTTTTTTCACTGCATTCTAGTTGTGGTTTGTC
CAAACTCATCAATGTATCTTATCATGTCTGTATACCGTCGACCTCTAGCTAGAGCTTGGCGTAATCATGG
TCATAGCTGTTTCCTGTGTGAAATTGTTATCCGCTCACAATTCCACACAACATACGAGCCGGAAGCATAA
AGTGTAAAGCCTGGGGTGCCTAATGAGTGAGCTAACTCACATTAATTGCGTTGCGCTCACTGCCCGCTTT
CCAGTCGGGAAACCTGTCGTGCCAGCTGCATTAATGAATCGGCCAACGCGCGGGGAGAGGCGGTTTGCGT
ATTGGGCGCTCTTCCGCTTCCTCGCTCACTGACTCGCTGCGCTCGGTCGTTCGGCTGCGGCGAGCGGTAT
CAGCTCACTCAAAGGCGGTAATACGGTTATCCACAGAATCAGGGGATAACGCAGGAAAGAACATGTGAGC
AAAAGGCCAGCAAAAGGCCAGGAACCGTAAAAAGGCCGCGTTGCTGGCGTTTTTCCATAGGCTCCGCCCC
CCTGACGAGCATCACAAAAATCGACGCTCAAGTCAGAGGTGGCGAAACCCGACAGGACTATAAAGATACC
AGGCGTTTCCCCCTGGAAGCTCCCTCGTGCGCTCTCCTGTTCCGACCCTGCCGCTTACCGGATACCTGTC
CGCCTTTCTCCCTTCGGGAAGCGTGGCGCTTTCTCATAGCTCACGCTGTAGGTATCTCAGTTCGGTGTAG
GTCGTTCGCTCCAAGCTGGGCTGTGTGCACGAACCCCCCGTTCAGCCCGACCGCTGCGCCTTATCCGGTA
ACTATCGTCTTGAGTCCAACCCGGTAAGACACGACTTATCGCCACTGGCAGCAGCCACTGGTAACAGGAT
TAGCAGAGCGAGGTATGTAGGCGGTGCTACAGAGTTCTTGAAGTGGTGGCCTAACTACGGCTACACTAGA
AGAACAGTATTTGGTATCTGCGCTCTGCTGAAGCCAGTTACCTTCGGAAAAAGAGTTGGTAGCTCTTGAT
CCGGCAAACAAACCACCGCTGGTAGCGGTGGTTTTTTTGTTTGCAAGCAGCAGATTACGCGCAGAAAAAA
AGGATCTCAAGAAGATCCTTTGATCTTTTCTACGGGGTCTGACGCTCAGTGGAACGAAAACTCACGTTAA
GGGATTTTGGTCATGAGATTATCAAAAAGGATCTTCACCTAGATCCTTTTAAATTAAAAATGAAGTTTTA
AATCAATCTAAAGTATATATGAGTAAACTTGGTCTGACAGTTACCAATGCTTAATCAGTGAGGCACCTAT
CTCAGCGATCTGTCTATTTCGTTCATCCATAGTTGCCTGACTCCCCGTCGTGTAGATAACTACGATACGG
GAGGGCTTACCATCTGGCCCCAGTGCTGCAATGATACCGCGAGACCCACGCTCACCGGCTCCAGATTTAT
CAGCAATAAACCAGCCAGCCGGAAGGGCCGAGCGCAGAAGTGGTCCTGCAACTTTATCCGCCTCCATCCA
GTCTATTAATTGTTGCCGGGAAGCTAGAGTAAGTAGTTCGCCAGTTAATAGTTTGCGCAACGTTGTTGCC
ATTGCTACAGGCATCGTGGTGTCACGCTCGTCGTTTGGTATGGCTTCATTCAGCTCCGGTTCCCAACGAT
CAAGGCGAGTTACATGATCCCCCATGTTGTGCAAAAAAGCGGTTAGCTCCTTCGGTCCTCCGATCGTTGT
CAGAAGTAAGTTGGCCGCAGTGTTATCACTCATGGTTATGGCAGCACTGCATAATTCTCTTACTGTCATG
CCATCCGTAAGATGCTTTTCTGTGACTGGTGAGTACTCAACCAAGTCATTCTGAGAATAGTGTATGCGGC
GACCGAGTTGCTCTTGCCCGGCGTCAATACGGGATAATACCGCGCCACATAGCAGAACTTTAAAAGTGCT
CATCATTGGAAAACGTTCTTCGGGGCGAAAACTCTCAAGGATCTTACCGCTGTTGAGATCCAGTTCGATG
TAACCCACTCGTGCACCCAACTGATCTTCAGCATCTTTTACTTTCACCAGCGTTTCTGGGTGAGCAAAAA
CAGGAAGGCAAAATGCCGCAAAAAAGGGAATAAGGGCGACACGGAAATGTTGAATACTCATACTCTTCCT
TTTTCAATATTATTGAAGCATTTATCAGGGTTATTGTCTCATGAGCGGATACATATTTGAATGTATTTAG
AAAAATAAACAAATAGGGGTTCCGCGCACATTTCCCCGAAAAGTGCCACCTGACGTCGACGGATCGGGAG
ATCAACTTGTTTATTGCAGCTTATAATGGTTACAAATAAAGCAATAGCATCACAAATTTCACAAATAAAG
CATTTTTTTCACTGCATTCTAGTTGTGGTTTGTCCAAACTCATCAATGTATCTTATCATGTCTGGATCAA
CTGGATAACTCAAGCTAACCAAAATCATCCCAAACTTCCCACCCCATACCCTATTACCACTGCCAATTAC
CTGTGGTTTCATTTACTCTAAACCTGTGATTCCTCTGAATTATTTTCATTTTAAAGAAATTGTATTTGTT
AAATATGTACTACAAACTTAGTAGT
Features (pLannotate 1.2.2; 35 found; start..end, strand, type, name):
    377..634     +  LTR            5' LTR (truncated): truncated 5' long terminal repeat (LTR) from HIV-1
    681..806     +  misc_feature   HIV-1 Ψ: packaging signal of human immunodeficiency virus type 1
    790..1128    +  CDS            HIV-1 gag (fragment): gag protein from human immunodeficiency virus 1; gag
   1303..1536    +  misc_feature   RRE: The Rev response element (RRE) of HIV-1 allows for Rev-dependent mRNA export from the nucleus to the cytoplasm.
   1913..2013    +  CDS            Rev (fragment): human immunodeficiency virus 1 (HIV-1) Rev protein; rev; enhances nuclear export of unspliced and incompletely spliced viral mRNAs
   2063..2180    +  misc_feature   cPPT/CTS: central polypurine tract and central termination sequence of HIV-1
   2245..2619    -  CDS            BleoR: antibiotic-binding protein; Sh ble from Streptoalloteichus hindustanus; confers resistance to bleomycin, phleomycin, and Zeocin™
   2639..2686    -  promoter       EM7 promoter: synthetic bacterial promoter&nbsp
   2713..2991    +  promoter       tight TRE promoter (fragment): Tet-responsive promoter PTight, consisting of seven tet operator sequences followed by the minimal CMV promoter
   3007..3324    +  CDS            B2 (sequence partly withheld): B2_FHV - Experimental evidence at protein level: Swiss-Prot protein existence level 1. Binds double-strand RNA (dsRNA) with high affinity. Suppresses the host RNA silencing-based antiviral response. From Flock house virus (FHV).
   3373..4584    +  promoter       UbC promoter: human ubiquitin C promoter
   4597..4630    +  protein_bind   loxP511: Cre-mediated recombination occurs in the 8-bp core sequence (GTATACAT). loxP511 sites are compatible with each other, but incompatible with wild-type loxP sites. Cre recombinase
   4637..5344    +  CDS            rtTA3: reverse tetracycline transactivator 3 activates expression from Tet-responsive promoters in the presence of doxycycline
   5345..5378    +  protein_bind   loxP511: Cre-mediated recombination occurs in the 8-bp core sequence (GTATACAT). loxP511 sites are compatible with each other, but incompatible with wild-type loxP sites. Cre recombinase
   5401..5973    +  misc_feature   IRES: internal ribosome entry site (IRES) of the encephalomyocarditis virus (EMCV)
   5982..6578    +  CDS            PuroR: puromycin N-acetyltransferase; pac from Streptomyces alboniger; confers resistance to puromycin
   6594..7182    +  misc_feature   WPRE: woodchuck hepatitis virus posttranscriptional regulatory element
   7199..7387    +  CDS            nef (fragment): NEF_HV1Z2 - Experimental evidence at protein level: Swiss-Prot protein existence level 1. Extracellular Nef protein targets CD4(+) T-lymphocytes for apoptosis by interacting with CXCR4 surface receptors. From Human immunodeficiency virus type 1 group M subtype D (isolate Z2/CDC-Z34) (HIV-1).
   7389..7622    +  LTR            3' LTR (ΔU3): self-inactivating 3' long terminal repeat (LTR) from HIV-1
   7729..7953    +  polyA_signal   bGH poly(A) signal: bovine growth hormone polyadenylation signal
   7957..7978    +  promoter       SV40 promoter (fragment): SV40 enhancer and early promoter
   7999..8427    +  rep_origin     f1 ori (sequence partly withheld): f1 bacteriophage origin of replication; arrow indicates direction of (+) strand synthesis
   8441..8770    +  promoter       SV40 promoter: SV40 enhancer and early promoter
   8819..9848    +  CDS            HygR (fragment): aminoglycoside phosphotransferase from E. coli; aph(4)-Ia; confers resistance to hygromycin
   9858..9983    +  CDS            ble (fragment): BLE_KLEPN - Experimental evidence at protein level: Swiss-Prot protein existence level 1. Binding protein with a strong affinity to the bleomycin family of antibiotics. Binds to CL990; an antimitotic-antibiotic compound. From Klebsiella pneumoniae.
   9978..10099   +  polyA_signal   SV40 poly(A) signal: SV40 polyadenylation signal
  10170..10192   -  protein_bind   lac operator (fragment): The lac repressor binds to the lac operator to inhibit transcription in E. coli. This inhibition can be relieved by adding lactose or isopropyl-β-D-thiogalactopyranoside (IPTG). lac repressor encoded by lacI
  10196..10226   -  promoter       lac promoter: promoter for the E. coli lac operon
  10241..10262   -  protein_bind   CAP binding site: CAP binding activates transcription in the presence of cAMP. E. coli catabolite activator protein
  10275..10367   -  CDS            lacI (fragment): lac repressor; lacI; The lac repressor binds to the lac operator to inhibit transcription in E. coli. This inhibition can be relieved by adding lactose or isopropyl-β-D-thiogalactopyranoside (IPTG).
  10550..11138   -  rep_origin     ori: high-copy-number ColE1/pMB1/pBR322/pUC origin of replication
  11309..12169   -  CDS            AmpR: β-lactamase; bla; confers resistance to ampicillin, carbenicillin, and related antibiotics
  12170..12274   -  promoter       AmpR promoter: bla
  12322..12456   +  polyA_signal   SV40 poly(A) signal: SV40 polyadenylation signal
  12623..329     +  CDS            nef (fragment) (across the origin): NEF_HV1BR - Experimental evidence at protein level: Swiss-Prot protein existence level 1. Extracellular Nef protein targets CD4(+) T-lymphocytes for apoptosis by interacting with CXCR4 surface receptors (PubMed:14990729). From Human immunodeficiency virus type 1 group M subtype B (isolate BRU/LAI) (HIV-1).
