[The description below was written by a language model from this plasmid's Addgene catalogue record and pLannotate feature annotations shown in this document.]
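Description:
pTripZ-B2 is a self-inactivating HIV-1-based lentiviral vector built on the pTripZ doxycycline-inducible backbone. It carries the wild-type Flock house virus B2 protein, a double-stranded-RNA-binding suppressor of RNA silencing. In bacteria it is maintained through a high-copy ColE1/pUC-type origin and ampicillin resistance. An f1 origin is also present, as is an EM7-driven bleomycin/Zeocin resistance gene lying in reverse orientation within the proviral region. The lentiviral framework comprises a truncated 5' LTR, the Ψ packaging signal with a gag fragment, the RRE for Rev-dependent RNA export, cPPT/CTS, WPRE and a ΔU3 3' LTR, followed by a bGH polyadenylation signal. Outside the LTRs, the annotation also picks up an SV40 promoter upstream of a hygromycin resistance fragment, a ble fragment and lac regulatory remnants. These appear to be backbone leftovers, and the record lists only puromycin as the mammalian selectable marker.

The payload follows an all-in-one Tet-On design. A tight TRE promoter (tet operator repeats plus a minimal CMV promoter) drives the B2 coding sequence. Downstream, the human UbC promoter constitutively expresses rtTA3, which is flanked by loxP511 sites, linked through an EMCV IRES to puromycin N-acetyltransferase. Transduced cells can therefore be selected with puromycin, and they produce the transactivator that switches on B2 only when doxycycline is added. The cloning sites used to insert B2 are not recorded.

The stated purpose is to generate a cell line with doxycycline-inducible B2 expression for use during lentivirus production. Suppressing RNAi in these cells is meant to raise the titer of lentiviral vectors that carry bidirectional promoters.
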