Addgene plasmid #163924: pTripZ-B2
Purpose: For making a cell line that expresses doxycyline-inducible RNAi suppressor protein B2 for increasing titer of lentivirus with bidirectional promoters during virus production.
Depositing lab: John Engelhardt. Depositing organization: University of Iowa. Publication: Detargeting Lentiviral-Mediated CFTR Expression in Airway Basal Cells Using miR-106b. Choi SH, Reeves RE, Romano Ibarra GS, Lynch TJ, Shahin WS, Feng Z, Gasser GN, Winter MC, Evans TIA, Liu X, Luo M, Zhang Y, Stoltz DA, Devor EJ, Yan Z, Engelhardt JF. Genes (Basel). 2020 Oct 6;11(10). pii: genes11101169. doi: 10.3390/genes11101169. PubMed 33036232.
Backbone
  Vector backbone: pTripZ
  Vector type: Mammalian Expression, Lentiviral
  Selectable markers: Puromycin
Growth in bacteria
  Bacterial resistance: Ampicillin, 100 μg/mL
  Growth temperature: 37°C
  Growth strain: NEB Stable
  Copy number: High Copy
Gene/Insert
  Gene/Insert name: Flock house virus B2 protein
  Species: Other
  Mutation: WT
  Entrez Gene: FHVs1gp2 (a.k.a. FHVs1gp2)
  Cloning method: Restriction Enzyme; 5′ cloning site Unknown (unknown if destroyed); 3′ cloning site Unknown (unknown if destroyed)
Terms and licenses: Academic/Nonprofit Terms; Industry Terms: Not Available to Industry
How to cite: pTripZ-B2 was a gift from John Engelhardt (Addgene plasmid # 163924 ; http://n2t.net/addgene:163924 ; RRID:Addgene_163924)
